Addgene plasmid #101441: pDONR221-ZNF860
Purpose: Donor Vector containing ZNF860 transcription factor, part of the Human TFome Collection
Depositing lab: George Church. Depositing organization: Harvard Medical School. Publication: A comprehensive library of human transcription factors for cell fate engineering. Ng AHM, Khoshakhlagh P, Rojo Arias JE, Pasquini G, Wang K, Swiersy A, Shipman SL, Appleton E, Kiaee K, Kohman RE, Vernet A, Dysart M, Leeper K, Saylor W, Huang JY, Graveline A, Taipale J, Hill DE, Vidal M, Melero-Martin JM, Busskamp V, Church GM. Nat Biotechnol. 2021 Apr;39(4):510-519. doi: 10.1038/s41587-020-0742-6. Epub 2020 Nov 30. PubMed 33257861.
Backbone
  Vector backbone: pDONR221
  Backbone manufacturer: Invitrogen
  Vector type: Gateway shuttling vector
Growth in bacteria
  Bacterial resistance: Kanamycin, 50 μg/mL
  Growth temperature: 37°C
  Growth strain: DH5alpha
  Copy number: High Copy
Gene/Insert
  Gene/Insert name: ZNF860 (alt name: A6NHJ4 (Uniprot ID))
  Species: H. sapiens (human)
  Mutation: Last nucleotide of stop codon removed to allow for Gateway C-terminal fusions
  Entrez Gene: ZNF860
  Cloning method: Gateway Cloning
  Sequencing primers: 5′ M13F(-21); 3′ M13R
Terms and licenses: Academic/Nonprofit Terms; Industry Terms: Not Available to Industry
Depositor comments: Harvard generated by gene synthesis
How to cite: pDONR221-ZNF860 was a gift from George Church (Addgene plasmid # 101441 ; http://n2t.net/addgene:101441 ; RRID:Addgene_101441)
