[The description below was written by a language model from this plasmid's Addgene catalogue record and pLannotate feature annotations shown in this document.]
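Description:
pDONR221-ZNF860 is a Gateway entry clone built on the Invitrogen pDONR221 backbone, carrying the open reading frame of the human zinc finger protein ZNF860, a putative transcriptional regulator. It belongs to the Human TFome Collection, a library of human transcription factor ORFs assembled for cell fate engineering, and the insert was produced by gene synthesis. The plasmid is about 4.4 kb, is maintained in E. coli at high copy through a ColE1/pUC-type origin, and is selected with kanamycin via an aminoglycoside phosphotransferase (KanR) gene.

The ORF sits between attL1 and attL2 sites, the recombination sequences that result from a BP reaction into a pDONR vector. They allow an LR Clonase reaction to move the insert, in a defined orientation and reading frame, into any attR-containing destination vector. The last nucleotide of the stop codon has been removed, so the coding sequence can read through into C-terminal tags or fusion partners supplied by the destination vector. The entry clone has no eukaryotic promoter, so expression depends on the destination vector. A T7 promoter lies just outside attL2, and rrnB T1 and T2 terminators upstream of attL1 insulate the cassette from read-through transcription. Short lacI and lacZα fragments are backbone remnants, and M13 primer sites flank the insert for sequence verification.

The automated annotation labels only the first 723 nt as a ZNF860 fragment, leaving the region up to attL2 unannotated. This stretch lies inside the att-flanked cassette and probably holds the rest of the ORF, though the feature table does not confirm that.
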