Features (pLannotate 1.2.2; 10 found; start..end, strand, type, name):
      1..723     +  CDS            ZNF860 (fragment): ZN860_HUMAN - Experimental evidence at protein level: Swiss-Prot protein existence level 1. May be involved in transcriptional regulation. From Homo sapiens (Human).
   1900..1999    -  protein_bind   attL2: mutant version of attL; recombination site for the Gateway® LR reaction LR Clonase™
   2017..2035    -  promoter       T7 promoter: promoter for bacteriophage T7 RNA polymerase
   2169..2978    +  CDS            KanR: aminoglycoside phosphotransferase; aph(3')-Ia; confers resistance to kanamycin in bacteria or G418 (Geneticin®) in eukaryotes
   3125..3713    +  rep_origin     ori: high-copy-number ColE1/pMB1/pBR322/pUC origin of replication
   3896..3988    +  CDS            lacI (fragment): lac repressor; lacI; The lac repressor binds to the lac operator to inhibit transcription in E. coli. This inhibition can be relieved by adding lactose or isopropyl-β-D-thiogalactopyranoside (IPTG).
   4043..4070    -  terminator     rrnB T2 terminator: transcription terminator T2 from the E. coli rrnB gene
   4202..4245    +  terminator     rrnB T1 terminator: Escherichia coli rrnB; transcription terminator T1 from the E. coli rrnB gene
   4292..4328    -  CDS            lacZα (fragment): LacZα fragment of β-galactosidase; lacZ fragment
   4344..4443    +  protein_bind   attL1: mutant version of attL; recombination site for the Gateway® LR reaction LR Clonase™
>Addgene plasmid #101441 | pDONR221-ZNF860 | depositor full sequence | sequence record 191343 | Full Sequence
ATGCTGAGAGAGGAGGCCGCCCAGAAGAGAAAGGAGAAGGAGCCCGGCATGGCCCTGCCTCAGGGCCACC
TGACCTTTAGAGATGTGGCCATCGAGTTCAGCCTGGAGGAATGGAAGTGTCTGGACCCCACCCAGAGAGC
CCTGTACAGAGCCATGATGCTGGAGAACTACAGAAACCTGCACAGCGTGGACATTTCCAGCAAGTGCATG
ATGAAGAAGTTCAGCTCCACAGCCCAGGGCAACACCGAGGTGGACACCGGCACCCTGGAGCGGCACGAGA
GCCATCACATCGGCGACTTCTGCTTCCAGAAGATCGGAAAGGACATCCACGACTTTGAGTTCCAGTGGCA
GGAGGACAAGAGAAACAGCCACGAGGCCACCATGACCCAGATCAAGAAGCTGACCGGCAGCACCGACAGA
TACGACAGAAGACACCCCGGCAACAAGCCCATCAAGGACCAGCTGGGCCTGAGCTTCCACTCCCATCTGC
CCGAGCTGCACATCTTCCAGACCAAGGGGAAGGTGGGCAACCAGGTGGAGAAGAGCATCAACGACGCCAG
CTCCGTGCTGACCAGCCAGAGAATTAGCAGCAGACCCAAGATCCACATCAGCAACAACTACGAGAACAAC
TTCTTTCACAGCTCACTGCTGACCCTGAAGCAGGAGGTGCACATCAGAGAGAAGTCCTTCCAATGCAACG
AGTCCGGCAAAGCCTTCAACTGCAGCTCCCTGCTGAGAAAGCACCAGATCATCTACCTGGGCGGAAAGCA
GTATAAGTGCGACGTGTGCGGAAAAGTGTTCAATCAGAAGAGGTACCTGGCCTGCCACCACAGGTGTCAT
ACCGGCGAGAAACCTTACAAGTGCAACGAATGCGGCAAAGTCTTCAACCAGCAGAGCAACCTGGCCAGCC
ACCACCGGCTGCACACCGGTGAAAAGCCATACAAGTGCGAGGAATGCGATAAGGTGTTCTCCCGGAAGTC
CAACCTGGAGAGACACAGAAGAATCCATACCGGAGAAAAGCCCTATAAATGTAAGGTGTGCGAGAAGGCA
TTCAGAAGGGACAGCCACCTCACCCAGCACACCAGGATTCACACAGGAGAGAAGCCTTACAAATGTAACG
AGTGTGGCAAGGCCTTCAGCGGCCAGAGCACCCTGATCCACCACCAGGCCATCCATGGCATCGGCAAGCT
GTACAAGTGTAACGACTGCCACAAAGTGTTTAGCAACGCCACCACTATCGCCAACCACTGGAGAATTCAT
AACGAGGAGAGGAGCTACAAATGCAACAAATGTGGCAAATTCTTCAGAAGAAGAAGCTACCTCGTGGTGC
ACTGGAGGACCCACACAGGCGAGAAGCCGTATAAGTGTAATGAGTGTGGGAAGACCTTCCACCACAACAG
CGCCCTGGTGATCCACAAGGCTATCCATACAGGCGAAAAGCCTTATAAGTGCAATGAGTGCGGCAAGACA
TTCAGACACAACTCTGCCCTGGTCATCCACAAAGCCATCCACACTGGTGAGAAGCCATATAAATGCAATG
AATGCGGAAAGGTGTTTAATCAGCAGGCCACCCTGGCCCGGCACCACAGACTGCATACCGGGGAGAAGCC
CTACAAGTGTGAGGAGTGCGACACCGTGTTCAGCAGAAAGTCTCACCATGAGACACACAAAAGAATTCAC
ACCGGGGAAAAACCTTATAAATGCGACGACTTCGACGAGGCCTTTAGCCAGGCCAGCAGCTACGCCAAGC
AGAGAAGGATCCATATGGGCGAAAAACACCACAAATGCGATGACTGTGGAAAGGCTTTCACCTCCCACAG
CCACAGAATCAGACACCAGAGGATCCACACCGGCCAGAAGTCATACAAATGCCACAAGAGAGGCAAGGTG
TTTTCCTATACCCAGCTTTCTTGTACAAAGTTGGCATTATAAGAAAGCATTGCTTATCAATTTGTTGCAA
CGAACAGGTCACTATCAGTCAAAATAAAATCATTATTTGCCATCCAGCTGATATCCCCTATAGTGAGTCG
TATTACATGGTCATAGCTGTTTCCTGGCAGCTCTGGCCCGTGTCTCAAAATCTCTGATGTTACATTGCAC
AAGATAAAAATATATCATCATGAACAATAAAACTGTCTGCTTACATAAACAGTAATACAAGGGGTGTTAT
GAGCCATATTCAACGGGAAACGTCGAGGCCGCGATTAAATTCCAACATGGATGCTGATTTATATGGGTAT
AAATGGGCTCGCGATAATGTCGGGCAATCAGGTGCGACAATCTATCGCTTGTATGGGAAGCCCGATGCGC
CAGAGTTGTTTCTGAAACATGGCAAAGGTAGCGTTGCCAATGATGTTACAGATGAGATGGTCAGACTAAA
CTGGCTGACGGAATTTATGCCTCTTCCGACCATCAAGCATTTTATCCGTACTCCTGATGATGCATGGTTA
CTCACCACTGCGATCCCCGGAAAAACAGCATTCCAGGTATTAGAAGAATATCCTGATTCAGGTGAAAATA
TTGTTGATGCGCTGGCAGTGTTCCTGCGCCGGTTGCATTCGATTCCTGTTTGTAATTGTCCTTTTAACAG
CGATCGCGTATTTCGTCTCGCTCAGGCGCAATCACGAATGAATAACGGTTTGGTTGATGCGAGTGATTTT
GATGACGAGCGTAATGGCTGGCCTGTTGAACAAGTCTGGAAAGAAATGCATAAACTTTTGCCATTCTCAC
CGGATTCAGTCGTCACTCATGGTGATTTCTCACTTGATAACCTTATTTTTGACGAGGGGAAATTAATAGG
TTGTATTGATGTTGGACGAGTCGGAATCGCAGACCGATACCAGGATCTTGCCATCCTATGGAACTGCCTC
GGTGAGTTTTCTCCTTCATTACAGAAACGGCTTTTTCAAAAATATGGTATTGATAATCCTGATATGAATA
AATTGCAGTTTCATTTGATGCTCGATGAGTTTTTCTAATCAGAATTGGTTAATTGGTTGTAACACTGGCA
GAGCATTACGCTGACTTGACGGGACGGCGCAAGCTCATGACCAAAATCCCTTAACGTGAGTTACGCGTCG
TTCCACTGAGCGTCAGACCCCGTAGAAAAGATCAAAGGATCTTCTTGAGATCCTTTTTTTCTGCGCGTAA
TCTGCTGCTTGCAAACAAAAAAACCACCGCTACCAGCGGTGGTTTGTTTGCCGGATCAAGAGCTACCAAC
TCTTTTTCCGAAGGTAACTGGCTTCAGCAGAGCGCAGATACCAAATACTGTTCTTCTAGTGTAGCCGTAG
TTAGGCCACCACTTCAAGAACTCTGTAGCACCGCCTACATACCTCGCTCTGCTAATCCTGTTACCAGTGG
CTGCTGCCAGTGGCGATAAGTCGTGTCTTACCGGGTTGGACTCAAGACGATAGTTACCGGATAAGGCGCA
GCGGTCGGGCTGAACGGGGGGTTCGTGCACACAGCCCAGCTTGGAGCGAACGACCTACACCGAACTGAGA
TACCTACAGCGTGAGCTATGAGAAAGCGCCACGCTTCCCGAAGGGAGAAAGGCGGACAGGTATCCGGTAA
GCGGCAGGGTCGGAACAGGAGAGCGCACGAGGGAGCTTCCAGGGGGAAACGCCTGGTATCTTTATAGTCC
TGTCGGGTTTCGCCACCTCTGACTTGAGCGTCGATTTTTGTGATGCTCGTCAGGGGGGCGGAGCCTATGG
AAAAACGCCAGCAACGCGGCCTTTTTACGGTTCCTGGCCTTTTGCTGGCCTTTTGCTCACATGTTCTTTC
CTGCGTTATCCCCTGATTCTGTGGATAACCGTATTACCGCCTTTGAGTGAGCTGATACCGCTCGCCGCAG
CCGAACGACCGAGCGCAGCGAGTCAGTGAGCGAGGAAGCGGAAGAGCGCCCAATACGCAAACCGCCTCTC
CCCGCGCGTTGGCCGATTCATTAATGCAGCTGGCACGACAGGTTTCCCGACTGGAAAGCGGGCAGTGAGC
GCAACGCAATTAATACGCGTACCGCTAGCCAGGAAGAGTTTGTAGAAACGCAAAAAGGCCATCCGTCAGG
ATGGCCTTCTGCTTAGTTTGATGCCTGGCAGTTTATGGCGGGCGTCCTGCCCGCCACCCTCCGGGCCGTT
GCTTCACAACGTTCAAATCCGCTCCCGGCGGATTTGTCCTACTCAGGAGAGCGTTCACCGACAAACAACA
GATAAAACGAAAGGCCCAGTCTTCCGACTGAGCCTTTCGTTTTATTTGATGCCTGGCAGTTCCCTACTCT
CGCGTTAACGCTAGCATGGATGTTTTCCCAGTCACGACGTTGTAAAACGACGGCCAGTCTTAAGCTCGGG
CCCCAAATAATGATTTTATTTTGACTGATAGTGACCTGTTCGTTGCAACAAATTGATGAGCAATGCTTTT
TTATAATGCCAACTTTGTACAAAAAAGCAGGCTTA
