>Addgene plasmid #101441 | pDONR221-ZNF860 | depositor partial sequence | sequence record 191344 | insert
ATGCTGAGAGAGGAGGCCGCCCAGAAGAGAAAGGAGAAGGAGCCCGGCATGGCCCTGCCTCAGGGCCACC
TGACCTTTAGAGATGTGGCCATCGAGTTCAGCCTGGAGGAATGGAAGTGTCTGGACCCCACCCAGAGAGC
CCTGTACAGAGCCATGATGCTGGAGAACTACAGAAACCTGCACAGCGTGGACATTTCCAGCAAGTGCATG
ATGAAGAAGTTCAGCTCCACAGCCCAGGGCAACACCGAGGTGGACACCGGCACCCTGGAGCGGCACGAGA
GCCATCACATCGGCGACTTCTGCTTCCAGAAGATCGGAAAGGACATCCACGACTTTGAGTTCCAGTGGCA
GGAGGACAAGAGAAACAGCCACGAGGCCACCATGACCCAGATCAAGAAGCTGACCGGCAGCACCGACAGA
TACGACAGAAGACACCCCGGCAACAAGCCCATCAAGGACCAGCTGGGCCTGAGCTTCCACTCCCATCTGC
CCGAGCTGCACATCTTCCAGACCAAGGGGAAGGTGGGCAACCAGGTGGAGAAGAGCATCAACGACGCCAG
CTCCGTGCTGACCAGCCAGAGAATTAGCAGCAGACCCAAGATCCACATCAGCAACAACTACGAGAACAAC
TTCTTTCACAGCTCACTGCTGACCCTGAAGCAGGAGGTGCACATCAGAGAGAAGTCCTTCCAATGCAACG
AGTCCGGCAAAGCCTTCAACTGCAGCTCCCTGCTGAGAAAGCACCAGATCATCTACCTGGGCGGAAAGCA
GTATAAGTGCGACGTGTGCGGAAAAGTGTTCAATCAGAAGAGGTACCTGGCCTGCCACCACAGGTGTCAT
ACCGGCGAGAAACCTTACAAGTGCAACGAATGCGGCAAAGTCTTCAACCAGCAGAGCAACCTGGCCAGCC
ACCACCGGCTGCACACCGGTGAAAAGCCATACAAGTGCGAGGAATGCGATAAGGTGTTCTCCCGGAAGTC
CAACCTGGAGAGACACAGAAGAATCCATACCGGAGAAAAGCCCTATAAATGTAAGGTGTGCGAGAAGGCA
TTCAGAAGGGACAGCCACCTCACCCAGCACACCAGGATTCACACAGGAGAGAAGCCTTACAAATGTAACG
AGTGTGGCAAGGCCTTCAGCGGCCAGAGCACCCTGATCCACCACCAGGCCATCCATGGCATCGGCAAGCT
GTACAAGTGTAACGACTGCCACAAAGTGTTTAGCAACGCCACCACTATCGCCAACCACTGGAGAATTCAT
AACGAGGAGAGGAGCTACAAATGCAACAAATGTGGCAAATTCTTCAGAAGAAGAAGCTACCTCGTGGTGC
ACTGGAGGACCCACACAGGCGAGAAGCCGTATAAGTGTAATGAGTGTGGGAAGACCTTCCACCACAACAG
CGCCCTGGTGATCCACAAGGCTATCCATACAGGCGAAAAGCCTTATAAGTGCAATGAGTGCGGCAAGACA
TTCAGACACAACTCTGCCCTGGTCATCCACAAAGCCATCCACACTGGTGAGAAGCCATATAAATGCAATG
AATGCGGAAAGGTGTTTAATCAGCAGGCCACCCTGGCCCGGCACCACAGACTGCATACCGGGGAGAAGCC
CTACAAGTGTGAGGAGTGCGACACCGTGTTCAGCAGAAAGTCTCACCATGAGACACACAAAAGAATTCAC
ACCGGGGAAAAACCTTATAAATGCGACGACTTCGACGAGGCCTTTAGCCAGGCCAGCAGCTACGCCAAGC
AGAGAAGGATCCATATGGGCGAAAAACACCACAAATGCGATGACTGTGGAAAGGCTTTCACCTCCCACAG
CCACAGAATCAGACACCAGAGGATCCACACCGGCCAGAAGTCATACAAATGCCACAAGAGAGGCAAGGTG
TTTTCCTA
